>Addgene plasmid #13194 | pc3XB-ZF59 | depositor full sequence | sequence record 7543 | Author sequence
GACGGATCGGGAGATCTCCCGATCCCCTATGGTGCACTCTCAGTACAATCTGCTCTGATGCCGCATAGTT
AAGCCAGTATCTGCTCCCTGCTTGTGTGTTGGAGGTCGCTGAGTAGTGCGCGAGCAAAATTTAAGCTACA
ACAAGGCAAGGCTTGACCGACAATTGCATGAAGAATCTGCTTAGGGTTAGGCGTTTTGCGCTGCTTCGCG
ATGTACGGGCCAGATATACGCGTTGACATTGATTATTGACTAGTTATTAATAGTAATCAATTACGGGGTC
ATTAGTTCATAGCCCATATATGGAGTTCCGCGTTACATAACTTACGGTAAATGGCCCGCCTGGCTGACCG
CCCAACGACCCCCGCCCATTGACGTCAATAATGACGTATGTTCCCATAGTAACGCCAATAGGGACTTTCC
ATTGACGTCAATGGGTGGAGTATTTACGGTAAACTGCCCACTTGGCAGTACATCAAGTGTATCATATGCC
AAGTACGCCCCCTATTGACGTCAATGACGGTAAATGGCCCGCCTGGCATTATGCCCAGTACATGACCTTA
TGGGACTTTCCTACTTGGCAGTACATCTACGTATTAGTCATCGCTATTACCATGGTGATGCGGTTTTGGC
AGTACATCAATGGGCGTGGATAGCGGTTTGACTCACGGGGATTTCCAAGTCTCCACCCCATTGACGTCAA
TGGGAGTTTGTTTTGGCACCAAAATCAACGGGACTTTCCAAAATGTCGTAACAACTCCGCCCCATTGACG
CAAATGGGCGGTAGGCGTGTACGGTGGGAGGTCTATATAAGCAGAGCTCTCTGGCTAACTAGAGAACCCA
CTGCTTACTGGCTTATCGAAATTAATACGACTCACTATAGGGAGACCCAAGCTGGCTAGCGTTTAAACGG
GCCCTCTAGACCCGGGGAGAAGCCTTACAAATGCCCAGAATGTGGAAAGAGTTTTAGCCAGAGAGCACAT
CTCGAAAGACACCAGAGAACACATACCGGTGGATCCTCTGCACAGTAGTAAGCTTAAGTTTAAACCGCTG
ATCAGCCTCGACTGTGCCTTCTAGTTGCCAGCCATCTGTTGTTTGCCCCTCCCCCGTGCCTTCCTTGACC
CTGGAAGGTGCCACTCCCACTGTCCTTTCCTAATAAAATGAGGAAATTGCATCGCATTGTCTGAGTAGGT
GTCATTCTATTCTGGGGGGTGGGGTGGGGCAGGACAGCAAGGGGGAGGATTGGGAAGACAATAGCAGGCA
TGCTGGGGATGCGGTGGGCTCTATGGCTTCTGAGGCGGAAAGAACCAGCTGGGGCTCTAGGGGGTATCCC
C
[124 nt withheld, positions 1332-1455]
C
[91 nt withheld, positions 1457-1547]
A
[49 nt withheld, positions 1549-1597]
CCTTTGACGTTGGAGTCCACGTTCTTT
[37 nt withheld, positions 1625-1661]
ACCCTATCTCGGTCTATTCTTTTGATTTATAAGGGATTTTGCCGATTTCGGCCTATTGGTTAAAAAATGA
GCTGATTTAACAAAAATTTAACGCGAATTAATTCTGTGGAATGTGTGTCAGTTAGGGTGTGGAAAGTCCC
CAGGCTCCCCAGCAGGCAGAAGTATGCAAAGCATGCATCTCAATTAGTCAGCAACCAGGTGTGGAAAGTC
CCCAGGCTCCCCAGCAGGCAGAAGTATGCAAAGCATGCATCTCAATTAGTCAGCAACCATAGTCCCGCCC
CTAACTCCGCCCATCCCGCCCCTAACTCCGCCCAGTTCCGCCCATTCTCCGCCCCATGGCTGACTAATTT
TTTTTATTTATGCAGAGGCCGAGGCCGCCTCTGCCTCTGAGCTATTCCAGAAGTAGTGAGGAGGCTTTTT
TGGAGGCCTAGGCTTTTGCAAAAAGCTCCCGGCCGGGAGCTTGTATATCCATTTTCGGATCTGATCAAGA
GACAGGATGAGGATCGTTTCGCATGATTGAACAAGATGGATTGCACGCAGGTTCTCCGGCCGCTTGGGTG
GAGAGGCTATTCGGCTATGACTGGGCACAACAGACAATCGGCTGCTCTGATGCCGCCGTGTTCCGGCTGT
CAGCGCAGGGGCGCCCGGTTCTTTTTGTCAAGACCGACCTGTCCGGTGCCCTGAATGAACTGCAGGACGA
GGCAGCGCGGCTATCGTGGCTGGCCACGACGGGCGTTCCTTGCGCAGCTGTGCTCGACGTTGTCACTGAA
GCGGGAAGGGACTGGCTGCTATTGGGCGAAGTGCCGGGGCAGGATCTCCTGTCATCTCACCTTGCTCCTG
CCGAGAAAGTATCCATCATGGCTGATGCAATGCGGCGGCTGCATACGCTTGATCCGGCTACCTGCCCATT
CGACCACCAAGCGAAACATCGCATCGAGCGAGCACGTACTCGGATGGAAGCCGGTCTTGTCGATCAGGAT
GATCTGGACGAAGAGCATCAGGGGCTCGCGCCAGCCGAACTGTTCGCCAGGCTCAAGGCGCGCATGCCCG
ACGGCGAGGATCTCGTCGTGACCCATGGCGATGCCTGCTTGCCGAATATCATGGTGGAAAATGGCCGCTT
TTCTGGATTCATCGACTGTGGCCGGCTGGGTGTGGCGGACCGCTATCAGGACATAGCGTTGGCTACCCGT
GATATTGCTGAAGAGCTTGGCGGCGAATGGGCTGACCGCTTCCTCGTGCTTTACGGTATCGCCGCTCCCG
ATTCGCAGCGCATCGCCTTCTATCGCCTTCTTGACGAGTTCTTCTGAGCGGGACTCTGGGGTTCGAAATG
ACCGACCAAGCGACGCCCAACCTGCCATCACGAGATTTCGATTCCACCGCCGCCTTCTATGAAAGGTTGG
GCTTCGGAATCGTTTTCCGGGACGCCGGCTGGATGATCCTCCAGCGCGGGGATCTCATGCTGGAGTTCTT
CGCCCACCCCAACTTGTTTATTGCAGCTTATAATGGTTACAAATAAAGCAATAGCATCACAAATTTCACA
AATAAAGCATTTTTTTCACTGCATTCTAGTTGTGGTTTGTCCAAACTCATCAATGTATCTTATCATGTCT
GTATACCGTCGACCTCTAGCTAGAGCTTGGCGTAATCATGGTCATAGCTGTTTCCTGTGTGAAATTGTTA
TCCGCTCACAATTCCACACAACATACGAGCCGGAAGCATAAAGTGTAAAGCCTGGGGTGCCTAATGAGTG
AGCTAACTCACATTAATTGCGTTGCGCTCACTGCCCGCTTTCCAGTCGGGAAACCTGTCGTGCCAGCTGC
ATTAATGAATCGGCCAACGCGCGGGGAGAGGCGGTTTGCGTATTGGGCGCTCTTCCGCTTCCTCGCTCAC
TGACTCGCTGCGCTCGGTCGTTCGGCTGCGGCGAGCGGTATCAGCTCACTCAAAGGCGGTAATACGGTTA
TCCACAGAATCAGGGGATAACGCAGGAAAGAACATGTGAGCAAAAGGCCAGCAAAAGGCCAGGAACCGTA
AAAAGGCCGCGTTGCTGGCGTTTTTCCATAGGCTCCGCCCCCCTGACGAGCATCACAAAAATCGACGCTC
AAGTCAGAGGTGGCGAAACCCGACAGGACTATAAAGATACCAGGCGTTTCCCCCTGGAAGCTCCCTCGTG
CGCTCTCCTGTTCCGACCCTGCCGCTTACCGGATACCTGTCCGCCTTTCTCCCTTCGGGAAGCGTGGCGC
TTTCTCATAGCTCACGCTGTAGGTATCTCAGTTCGGTGTAGGTCGTTCGCTCCAAGCTGGGCTGTGTGCA
CGAACCCCCCGTTCAGCCCGACCGCTGCGCCTTATCCGGTAACTATCGTCTTGAGTCCAACCCGGTAAGA
CACGACTTATCGCCACTGGCAGCAGCCACTGGTAACAGGATTAGCAGAGCGAGGTATGTAGGCGGTGCTA
CAGAGTTCTTGAAGTGGTGGCCTAACTACGGCTACACTAGAAGAACAGTATTTGGTATCTGCGCTCTGCT
GAAGCCAGTTACCTTCGGAAAAAGAGTTGGTAGCTCTTGATCCGGCAAACAAACCACCGCTGGTAGCGGT
TTTTTTGTTTGCAAGCAGCAGATTACGCGCAGAAAAAAAGGATCTCAAGAAGATCCTTTGATCTTTTCTA
CGGGGTCTGACGCTCAGTGGAACGAAAACTCACGTTAAGGGATTTTGGTCATGAGATTATCAAAAAGGAT
CTTCACCTAGATCCTTTTAAATTAAAAATGAAGTTTTAAATCAATCTAAAGTATATATGAGTAAACTTGG
TCTGACAGTTACCAATGCTTAATCAGTGAGGCACCTATCTCAGCGATCTGTCTATTTCGTTCATCCATAG
TTGCCTGACTCCCCGTCGTGTAGATAACTACGATACGGGAGGGCTTACCATCTGGCCCCAGTGCTGCAAT
GATACCGCGAGACCCACGCTCACCGGCTCCAGATTTATCAGCAATAAACCAGCCAGCCGGAAGGGCCGAG
CGCAGAAGTGGTCCTGCAACTTTATCCGCCTCCATCCAGTCTATTAATTGTTGCCGGGAAGCTAGAGTAA
GTAGTTCGCCAGTTAATAGTTTGCGCAACGTTGTTGCCATTGCTACAGGCATCGTGGTGTCACGCTCGTC
GTTTGGTATGGCTTCATTCAGCTCCGGTTCCCAACGATCAAGGCGAGTTACATGATCCCCCATGTTGTGC
AAAAAAGCGGTTAGCTCCTTCGGTCCTCCGATCGTTGTCAGAAGTAAGTTGGCCGCAGTGTTATCACTCA
TGGTTATGGCAGCACTGCATAATTCTCTTACTGTCATGCCATCCGTAAGATGCTTTTCTGTGACTGGTGA
GTACTCAACCAAGTCATTCTGAGAATAGTGTATGCGGCGACCGAGTTGCTCTTGCCCGGCGTCAATACGG
GATAATACCGCGCCACATAGCAGAACTTTAAAAGTGCTCATCATTGGAAAACGTTCTTCGGGGCGAAAAC
TCTCAAGGATCTTACCGCTGTTGAGATCCAGTTCGATGTAACCCACTCGTGCACCCAACTGATCTTCAGC
ATCTTTTACTTTCACCAGCGTTTCTGGGTGAGCAAAAACAGGAAGGCAAAATGCCGCAAAAAAGGGAATA
AGGGCGACACGGAAATGTTGAATACTCATACTCTTCCTTTTTCAATATTATTGAAGCATTTATCAGGGTT
ATTGTCTCATGAGCGGATACATATTTGAATGTATTTAGAAAAATAAACAAATAGGGGTTCCGCGCACATT
TCCCCGAAAAGTGCCACCTGACGTC
Features (pLannotate 1.2.2; 20 found; start..end, strand, type, name):
     28..80      -  misc_feature   bom (fragment): basis of mobility region from pBR322
    235..614     +  enhancer       CMV enhancer: human cytomegalovirus immediate early enhancer
    615..818     +  promoter       CMV promoter: human cytomegalovirus (CMV) immediate early promoter
    814..847     +  LTR            5' LTR (truncated) (fragment): truncated 5' long terminal repeat (LTR) from HIV-1
    863..881     +  promoter       T7 promoter: promoter for bacteriophage T7 RNA polymerase
    927..1019    +  CDS            Znf22 (fragment): ZNF22_MOUSE - Also known as Krox25, Krox26, Zfp422. Experimental evidence at protein level: Swiss-Prot protein existence level 1. Binds DNA through the consensus sequence 5'-CAATG-3'. May be involved in transcriptional regulation and may play a role in tooth formation. From Mus musculus (Mouse).
   1062..1286    +  polyA_signal   bGH poly(A) signal: bovine growth hormone polyadenylation signal
   1290..1311    +  promoter       SV40 promoter (fragment): SV40 enhancer and early promoter
   1332..1760    +  rep_origin     f1 ori (sequence partly withheld): f1 bacteriophage origin of replication; arrow indicates direction of (+) strand synthesis
   1774..2103    +  promoter       SV40 promoter: SV40 enhancer and early promoter
   2174..2965    +  CDS            neo: KKA2_KLEPN - Also known as kan, nptII. Experimental evidence at protein level: Swiss-Prot protein existence level 1. Resistance to kanamycin, neomycin, paromomycin, ribostamycin, butirosin and gentamicin B. From Klebsiella pneumoniae.
   2989..3147    +  CDS            ble (fragment): BLE_KLEPN - Experimental evidence at protein level: Swiss-Prot protein existence level 1. Binding protein with a strong affinity to the bleomycin family of antibiotics. Binds to CL990; an antimitotic-antibiotic compound. From Klebsiella pneumoniae.
   3142..3263    +  polyA_signal   SV40 poly(A) signal: SV40 polyadenylation signal
   3336..3352    -  protein_bind   lac operator: The lac repressor binds to the lac operator to inhibit transcription in E. coli. This inhibition can be relieved by adding lactose or isopropyl-β-D-thiogalactopyranoside (IPTG). lac repressor encoded by lacI
   3360..3390    -  promoter       lac promoter: promoter for the E. coli lac operon
   3405..3426    -  protein_bind   CAP binding site: CAP binding activates transcription in the presence of cAMP. E. coli catabolite activator protein
   3439..3531    -  CDS            lacI (fragment): lac repressor; lacI; The lac repressor binds to the lac operator to inhibit transcription in E. coli. This inhibition can be relieved by adding lactose or isopropyl-β-D-thiogalactopyranoside (IPTG).
   3714..4299    -  rep_origin     ori: high-copy-number ColE1/pMB1/pBR322/pUC origin of replication
   4470..5330    -  CDS            AmpR: β-lactamase; bla; confers resistance to ampicillin, carbenicillin, and related antibiotics
   5331..5435    -  promoter       AmpR promoter: bla
