[The description below was written by a language model from this plasmid's Addgene catalogue record and pLannotate feature annotations shown in this document.]
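Description:
pc3XB-ZF59 is a mammalian expression-type plasmid built on pc3XB, a modified version of Invitrogen's pcDNA3, and it serves as an archive vector for a single zinc finger module in the Zinc Finger Consortium Modular Assembly Kit v1.0. It is maintained in E. coli at high copy through a ColE1/pUC-type origin with ampicillin selection (AmpR under its own bla promoter). An f1 origin is also present. For mammalian cells the backbone carries a neomycin phosphotransferase gene driven by the SV40 enhancer/early promoter and terminated by an SV40 poly(A) signal, allowing G418 selection.

The payload is ZF59, a roughly 90 bp insert encoding one Cys2His2 zinc finger from the Barbas module set, designed to recognise the DNA triplet GGA. It sits between XbaI and BamHI sites, both of which are retained. It lies downstream of the CMV enhancer/promoter and a T7 promoter (which also provides the sequencing primer site) and upstream of the bGH polyadenylation signal. The automated annotation labels this short coding region as a fragment of mouse Znf22, which most likely reflects general similarity among zinc finger motifs rather than the origin of the module. The small hits called as an HIV-1 LTR fragment, a ble fragment and a lacI fragment likewise look like incidental or residual backbone matches rather than functional parts.

As part of the modular assembly system, the finger is meant to be joined with other single-finger modules via the preserved flanking restriction sites. This builds multi-finger arrays with chosen DNA-binding specificity, which are then used to engineer zinc finger nucleases.
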