>Addgene plasmid #13194 | pc3XB-ZF59 | addgene partial sequence | sequence record 19578 | CMV-F 5'-CGCAAATGGGCGGTAGGCGTG-3'
AGCTCTCTGGCTAACTAGAGAACCCACTGCTTACTGGCTTATCGAAATTAATACGACTCACTATAGGGAG
ACCCAAGCTGGCTAGCGTTTAAACGGGCCCTCTAGACCCGGGGAGAAGCCTTACAAATGCCCAGAATGTG
GAAAGAGTTTTAGCCAGAGAGCACATCTCGAAAGACACCAGAGAACACATACCGGTGGATCCTCTGCACA
GTAGTAAGCTTAAGTTTAAACCGCTGATCAGCCTCGACTGTGCCTTCTAGTTGCCAGCCATCTGTTGTTT
GCCCCTCCCCCGTGCCTTCCTTGACCCTGGAAGGTGCCACTCCCACTGTCCTTTCCTAATAAAATGAGGA
AATTGCATCGCATTGTCTGAGTAGGTGTCATTCTATTCTGGGGGGTGGGGTGGGGCAGGACAGCAAGGGG
GAGGATTGGGAAGACAATAGCAGGCATGCTGGGGATGCGGTGGGCTCTATGGCTTCTGAGGCGGAAAGAA
CCAGCTGGGGCTCTAGGGGGTATCCCC
[124 nt withheld, positions 518-641]
C
[33 nt withheld, positions 643-675]
G
