Addgene plasmid #13194: pc3XB-ZF59
Depositing lab: Daniel Voytas. Depositing organization: Iowa State University. Publication: Standardized reagents and protocols for engineering zinc finger nucleases by modular assembly. Wright DA, Thibodeau-Beganny S, Sander JD, Winfrey RJ, Hirsh AS, Eichtinger M, Fu F, Porteus MH, Dobbs D, Voytas DF, Joung JK. Nat Protoc. 2006;1(3):1637-52. doi: 10.1038/nprot.2006.259 PubMed 17406455.
Backbone
  Vector backbone: pc3XB
  Backbone manufacturer: Modified Invitrogen pcDNA3
  Backbone size w/o insert (bp): 5400
  Vector type: Mammalian Expression
  Selectable markers: Neomycin (select with G418)
Growth in bacteria
  Bacterial resistance: Ampicillin, 100 μg/mL
  Growth temperature: 37°C
  Growth strain: XL1 Blue
  Copy number: High Copy
Gene/Insert
  Gene/Insert name: ZF59
  Insert size (bp): 90
  Cloning method: Restriction Enzyme; 5′ cloning site XbaI (not destroyed); 3′ cloning site BamHI (not destroyed)
  Sequencing primers: 5′ T7
Terms and licenses: Academic/Nonprofit Terms; Industry Terms: Not Available to Industry
Depositor comments: Part of the Zinc Finger Consortium Modular Assembly Kit v1.0. Finger protein sequence: PGEKPYKCPECGKSFSQRAHLERHQRTH. Target DNA sequence: GGA. This zinc finger is derived from the Barbas module set.
How to cite: pc3XB-ZF59 was a gift from Daniel Voytas (Addgene plasmid # 13194 ; http://n2t.net/addgene:13194 ; RRID:Addgene_13194)
